>Addgene plasmid #226866 | piggyBac-ABE8.20-NG | addgene full sequence | sequence record 450448 | Addgene NGS Result
AAAAGTGCCACCTAAATTGTAAGCGTTAATATTTTGTTAAAATTCGCGTTAAATTTTTGTTAAATCAGCT
CATTTTTTAACCAATAGGCCGAAATCGGCAAAATCCCTTATAAATCAAAAGAATAGACCGAGATAGGGT
[37 nt withheld, positions 140-176]
AAAGAACGTGGACTCCAACGTCAAAGG
[49 nt withheld, positions 204-252]
T
[91 nt withheld, positions 254-344]
G
[124 nt withheld, positions 346-469]
CCCATTCGCCATTCAGGCTGCGCAACTGTTGGGAAGGGCGATCGGTGCGGGCCTCTTCGCTATTACGCCA
GCTGGCGAAAGGGGGATGTGCTGCAAGGCGATTAAGTTGGGTAACGCCAGGGTTTTCCCAGTCACGACGT
TGTAAAACGACGGCCAGTGAGCGCGCCTCGTTCATTCACGTTTTTGAACCCGTGGAGGACGGGCAGACTC
GCGGTGCAAATGTGTTTTACAGCGTGATGGAGCAGATGAAGATGCTCGACACGCTGCAGAACACGCAGCT
AGATTAACCCTAGAAAGATAATCATATTGTGACGTACGTTAAAGATAATCATGTGTAAAATTGACGCATG
TGTTTTATCGGTCTGTATATCGAGGTTTATTTATTAATTTGAATAGATATTAAGTTTTATTATATTTACA
CTTACATACTAATAATAAATTCAACAAACAATTTATTTATGTTTATTTATTTATTAAAAAAAACAAAAAC
TCAAAATTTCTTCTATAAAGTAACAAAACTTTTATGAGGGACAGCCCCCCCCCAAAGCCCCCAGGGATGT
AATTACGTCCCTCCCCCGCTAGGGGGCAGCAGCGAGCCGCCCGGGGCTCCGCTCCGGTCCGGCGCTCCCC
CCGCATCCCCGAGCCGGCAGCGTGCGGGGACAGCCCGGGCACGGGGAAGGTGGCACGGGATCGCTTTCCT
CTGAACGCTTCTCGCTGCTCTTTGAGCCTGCAGACACCTGGGGGGATACGGGGAAAAGGCCTCCACGGCC
ACTAGTCTTTCGTCTTCAAGAATTCCTCGAGTTTACTCCCTATCAGTGATAGAGAACGTATGAAGAGTTT
ACTCCCTATCAGTGATAGAGAACGTATGCAGACTTTACTCCCTATCAGTGATAGAGAACGTATAAGGAGT
TTACTCCCTATCAGTGATAGAGAACGTATGACCAGTTTACTCCCTATCAGTGATAGAGAACGTATCTACA
GTTTACTCCCTATCAGTGATAGAGAACGTATATCCAGTTTACTCCCTATCAGTGATAGAGAACGTATAAG
CTTTAGGCGTGTACGGTGGGCGCCTATAAAAGCAGAGCTCGTTTAGTGAACCGTCAGATCGCCTGGAGCA
ATTCCACAACACTTTTGTCTTATACCAACTTTCCGTACCACTTCCTACCCTCGTAAAGGTCTAGAGCTAG
CGAATTCGAATTTGCCACCATGTCCGAAGTCGAGTTTTCCCATGAGTACTGGATGAGACACGCATTGACT
CTCGCAAAGAGGGCTCGAGATGAACGCGAGGTGCCCGTGGGGGCAGTACTCGTGCTCAACAATCGCGTAA
TCGGCGAAGGTTGGAATAGGGCAATCGGACTCCACGACCCCACTGCACATGCGGAAATCATGGCCCTTCG
ACAGGGAGGGCTTGTGATGCAGAATTATCGACTTTATGATGCGACGCTGTACTCGACGTTTGAACCTTGC
GTAATGTGCGCGGGAGCTATGATTCACTCCCGCATTGGACGAGTTGTATTCGGTGTTCGCAACGCCAAGA
CGGGTGCCGCAGGTTCACTGATGGACGTGCTGCATCATCCAGGCATGAACCACCGGGTAGAAATCACAGA
AGGCATATTGGCGGACGAATGTGCGGCGCTGTTGTGTCGTTTTTTTCGCATGCCCAGGCGGGTCTTTAAC
GCCCAGAAAAAAGCACAATCCTCTACTGACTCTGGTGGTTCTTCTGGTGGTTCTAGCGGCAGCGAGACTC
CCGGGACCTCAGAGTCCGCCACACCCGAAAGTTCTGGTGGTTCTTCTGGTGGTTCTGACAAGAAGTACAG
CATCGGCCTGGCCATCGGCACCAACTCTGTGGGCTGGGCCGTGATCACCGACGAGTACAAGGTGCCCAGC
AAGAAATTCAAGGTGCTGGGCAACACCGACCGGCACAGCATCAAGAAGAACCTGATCGGAGCCCTGCTGT
TCGACAGCGGCGAAACAGCCGAGGCCACCCGGCTGAAGAGAACCGCCAGAAGAAGATACACCAGACGGAA
GAACCGGATCTGCTATCTGCAAGAGATCTTCAGCAACGAGATGGCCAAGGTGGACGACAGCTTCTTCCAC
AGACTGGAAGAGTCCTTCCTGGTGGAAGAGGATAAGAAGCACGAGCGGCACCCCATCTTCGGCAACATCG
TGGACGAGGTGGCCTACCACGAGAAGTACCCCACCATCTACCACCTGAGAAAGAAACTGGTGGACAGCAC
CGACAAGGCCGACCTGCGGCTGATCTATCTGGCCCTGGCCCACATGATCAAGTTCCGGGGCCACTTCCTG
ATCGAGGGCGACCTGAACCCCGACAACAGCGACGTGGACAAGCTGTTCATCCAGCTGGTGCAGACCTACA
ACCAGCTGTTCGAGGAAAACCCCATCAACGCCAGCGGCGTGGACGCCAAGGCCATCCTGTCTGCCAGACT
GAGCAAGAGCAGACGGCTGGAAAATCTGATCGCCCAGCTGCCCGGCGAGAAGAAGAATGGCCTGTTCGGA
AACCTGATTGCCCTGAGCCTGGGCCTGACCCCCAACTTCAAGAGCAACTTCGACCTGGCCGAGGATGCCA
AACTGCAGCTGAGCAAGGACACCTACGACGACGACCTGGACAACCTGCTGGCCCAGATCGGCGACCAGTA
CGCCGACCTGTTTCTGGCCGCCAAGAACCTGTCCGACGCCATCCTGCTGAGCGACATCCTGAGAGTGAAC
ACCGAGATCACCAAGGCCCCCCTGAGCGCCTCTATGATCAAGAGATACGACGAGCACCACCAGGACCTGA
CCCTGCTGAAAGCTCTCGTGCGGCAGCAGCTGCCTGAGAAGTACAAAGAGATTTTCTTCGACCAGAGCAA
GAACGGCTACGCCGGCTACATTGACGGCGGAGCCAGCCAGGAAGAGTTCTACAAGTTCATCAAGCCCATC
CTGGAAAAGATGGACGGCACCGAGGAACTGCTCGTGAAGCTGAACAGAGAGGACCTGCTGCGGAAGCAGC
GGACCTTCGACAACGGCAGCATCCCCCACCAGATCCACCTGGGAGAGCTGCACGCCATTCTGCGGCGGCA
GGAAGATTTTTACCCATTCCTGAAGGACAACCGGGAAAAGATCGAGAAGATCCTGACCTTCCGCATCCCC
TACTACGTGGGCCCTCTGGCCAGGGGAAACAGCAGATTCGCCTGGATGACCAGAAAGAGCGAGGAAACCA
TCACCCCCTGGAACTTCGAGGAAGTGGTGGACAAGGGCGCTTCCGCCCAGAGCTTCATCGAGCGGATGAC
CAACTTCGATAAGAACCTGCCCAACGAGAAGGTGCTGCCCAAGCACAGCCTGCTGTACGAGTACTTCACC
GTGTATAACGAGCTGACCAAAGTGAAATACGTGACCGAGGGAATGAGAAAGCCCGCCTTCCTGAGCGGCG
AGCAGAAAAAGGCCATCGTGGACCTGCTGTTCAAGACCAACCGGAAAGTGACCGTGAAGCAGCTGAAAGA
GGACTACTTCAAGAAAATCGAGTGCTTCGACTCCGTGGAAATCTCCGGCGTGGAAGATCGGTTCAACGCC
TCCCTGGGCACATACCACGATCTGCTGAAAATTATCAAGGACAAGGACTTCCTGGACAATGAGGAAAACG
AGGACATTCTGGAAGATATCGTGCTGACCCTGACACTGTTTGAGGACAGAGAGATGATCGAGGAACGGCT
GAAAACCTATGCCCACCTGTTCGACGACAAAGTGATGAAGCAGCTGAAGCGGCGGAGATACACCGGCTGG
GGCAGGCTGAGCCGGAAGCTGATCAACGGCATCCGGGACAAGCAGTCCGGCAAGACAATCCTGGATTTCC
TGAAGTCCGACGGCTTCGCCAACAGAAACTTCATGCAGCTGATCCACGACGACAGCCTGACCTTTAAAGA
GGACATCCAGAAAGCCCAGGTGTCCGGCCAGGGCGATAGCCTGCACGAGCACATTGCCAATCTGGCCGGC
AGCCCCGCCATTAAGAAGGGCATCCTGCAGACAGTGAAGGTGGTGGACGAGCTCGTGAAAGTGATGGGCC
GGCACAAGCCCGAGAACATCGTGATCGAAATGGCCAGAGAGAACCAGACCACCCAGAAGGGACAGAAGAA
CAGCCGCGAGAGAATGAAGCGGATCGAAGAGGGCATCAAAGAGCTGGGCAGCCAGATCCTGAAAGAACAC
CCCGTGGAAAACACCCAGCTGCAGAACGAGAAGCTGTACCTGTACTACCTGCAGAATGGGCGGGATATGT
ACGTGGACCAGGAACTGGACATCAACCGGCTGTCCGACTACGATGTGGACCATATCGTGCCTCAGAGCTT
TCTGAAGGACGACTCCATCGACAACAAGGTGCTGACCAGAAGCGACAAGAACCGGGGCAAGAGCGACAAC
GTGCCCTCCGAAGAGGTCGTGAAGAAGATGAAGAACTACTGGCGGCAGCTGCTGAACGCCAAGCTGATTA
CCCAGAGAAAGTTCGACAATCTGACCAAGGCCGAGAGAGGCGGCCTGAGCGAACTGGATAAGGCCGGCTT
CATCAAGAGACAGCTGGTGGAAACCCGGCAGATCACAAAGCACGTGGCACAGATCCTGGACTCCCGGATG
AACACTAAGTACGACGAGAATGACAAGCTGATCCGGGAAGTGAAAGTGATCACCCTGAAGTCCAAGCTGG
TGTCCGATTTCCGGAAGGATTTCCAGTTTTACAAAGTGCGCGAGATCAACAACTACCACCACGCCCACGA
CGCCTACCTGAACGCCGTCGTGGGAACCGCCCTGATCAAAAAGTACCCTAAGCTGGAAAGCGAGTTCGTG
TACGGCGACTACAAGGTGTACGACGTGCGGAAGATGATCGCCAAGAGCGAGCAGGAAATCGGCAAGGCTA
CCGCCAAGTACTTCTTCTACAGCAACATCATGAACTTTTTCAAGACCGAGATTACCCTGGCCAACGGCGA
GATCCGGAAGCGGCCTCTGATCGAGACAAACGGCGAAACCGGGGAGATCGTGTGGGATAAGGGCCGGGAT
TTTGCCACCGTGCGGAAAGTGCTGAGCATGCCCCAAGTGAATATCGTGAAAAAGACCGAGGTGCAGACAG
GCGGCTTCAGCAAAGAGTCTATCCGGCCCAAGAGGAACAGCGATAAGCTGATCGCCAGAAAGAAGGACTG
GGACCCTAAGAAGTACGGCGGCTTCGTGAGCCCCACCGTGGCCTATTCTGTGCTGGTGGTGGCCAAAGTG
GAAAAGGGCAAGTCCAAGAAACTGAAGAGTGTGAAAGAGCTGCTGGGGATCACCATCATGGAAAGAAGCA
GCTTCGAGAAGAATCCCATCGACTTTCTGGAAGCCAAGGGCTACAAAGAAGTGAAAAAGGACCTGATCAT
CAAGCTGCCTAAGTACTCCCTGTTCGAGCTGGAAAACGGCCGGAAGAGAATGCTGGCCTCTGCCCGGTTC
CTGCAGAAGGGAAACGAACTGGCCCTGCCCTCCAAATATGTGAACTTCCTGTACCTGGCCAGCCACTATG
AGAAGCTGAAGGGCTCCCCCGAGGATAATGAGCAGAAACAGCTGTTTGTGGAACAGCACAAGCACTACCT
GGACGAGATCATCGAGCAGATCAGCGAGTTCTCCAAGAGAGTGATCCTGGCCGACGCTAATCTGGACAAA
GTGCTGTCCGCCTACAACAAGCACCGGGATAAGCCCATCAGAGAGCAGGCCGAGAATATCATCCACCTGT
TTACCCTGACCAATCTGGGAGCCCCTAGGGCCTTCAAGTACTTTGACACCACCATCGACCGGAAGGTGTA
CCGTAGCACCAAAGAGGTGCTGGACGCCACCCTGATCCACCAGAGCATCACCGGCCTGTACGAGACACGG
ATCGACCTGTCTCAGCTGGGAGGTGACTCTGGCGGCTCAAAAAGAACCGCCGACGGCAGCGAATTCGAGC
CCAAGAAGAAGAGGAAAGTCGGAAGCGGAGCTACTAACTTCAGCCTGCTGAAGCAGGCTGGAGACGTGGA
GGAGAACCCTGGACCTATGGTGAGCAAGGGCGAGGAGGATAACATGGCCATCATCAAGGAGTTCATGCGC
TTCAAGGTGCACATGGAGGGCTCCGTGAACGGCCACGAGTTCGAGATCGAGGGCGAGGGCGAGGGCCGCC
CCTACGAGGGCACCCAGACCGCCAAGCTGAAGGTGACCAAGGGTGGCCCCCTGCCCTTCGCCTGGGACAT
CCTGTCCCCTCAGTTCATGTACGGCTCCAAGGCCTACGTGAAGCACCCCGCCGACATCCCCGACTACTTG
AAGCTGTCCTTCCCCGAGGGCTTCAAGTGGGAGCGCGTGATGAACTTCGAGGACGGCGGCGTGGTGACCG
TGACCCAGGACTCCTCCCTGCAGGACGGCGAGTTCATCTACAAGGTGAAGCTGCGCGGCACCAACTTCCC
CTCCGACGGCCCCGTAATGCAGAAGAAGACCATGGGCTGGGAGGCCTCCTCCGAGCGGATGTACCCCGAG
GACGGCGCCCTGAAGGGCGAGATCAAGCAGAGGCTGAAGCTGAAGGACGGCGGCCACTACGACGCTGAGG
TCAAGACCACCTACAAGGCCAAGAAGCCCGTGCAGCTGCCCGGCGCCTACAACGTCAACATCAAGTTGGA
CATCACCTCCCACAACGAGGACTACACCATCGTGGAACAGTACGAACGCGCCGAGGGCCGCCACTCCACC
GGCGGCATGGACGAGCTGTACAAGTCTGGTGGTTCTCCCAAGAAGAAGAGGAAAGTCTAACCGGTCATCA
TCACCATCACCATTGAGTTTAAACCCGCTGATCAGCCTCGACTGTGCCTTCTAGTTGCCAGCCATCTGTT
GTTTGCCCCTCCCCCGTGCCTTCCTTGACCCTGGAAGGTGCCACTCCCACTGTCCTTTCCTAATAAAATG
AGGAAATTGCATCGCATTGTCTGAGTAGGTGTCATTCTATTCTGGGGGGTGGGGTGGGGCAGGACAGCAA
GGGGGAGGATTGGGAAGACAATAGCAGGCATGCTGGGGATGCGGTGGGCTCTATGGCTTCTGAGGCGGAA
AGAACCAGCTGGGGCTATAAACGCGGGGTTCGGTCCCAGGGCTGGCACTCTGTCGATACCCCACCGAGAC
CCCATTGGGGCCAATACGCCCGCGTTTCTTCCTTTTCCCCACCCCACCCCCCAAGTTCGGGTGAAGGCCC
AGGGCTCGCAGCCAACGTCGGGGCGGCAGGCCCTGCCATAGCAGATCTGCGAAATCGGATCCAGCTAAAT
CTAAGTGGATCTGCGATCGCTCCGGTGCCCGTCAGTGGGCAGAGCGCACATCGCCCACAGTCCCCGAGAA
GTTGGGGGGAGGGGTCGGCAATTGAACGGGTGCCTAGAGAAGGTGGCGCGGGGTAAACTGGGAAAGTGAT
GTCGTGTACTGGCTCCGCCTTTTTCCCGAGGGTGGGGGAGAACCGTATATAAGTGCAGTAGTCGCCGTGA
ACGTTCTTTTTCGCAACGGGTTTGCCGCCAGAACACAGCTGAAGCTTCGAGGGGCTCGCATCTCTCCTTC
ACGCGCCCGCCGCCCTACCTGAGGCCGCCATCCACGCCGGTTGAGTCGCGTTCTGCCGCCTCCCGCCTGT
GGTGCCTCCTGAACTGCGTCCGCCGTCTAGGTAAGTTTAAAGCTCAGGTCGAGACCGGGCCTTTGTCCGG
CGCTCCCTTGGAGCCTACCTAGACTCAGCCGGCTCTCCACGCTTTGCCTGACCCTGCTTGCTCAACTCTA
CGTCTTTGTTTCGTTTTCTGTTCTGCGCCGTTACAGATCTAAGCTGTGACCGGCGCCTACTCTAGAGCCG
CCATGTCTAGACTGGACAAGAGCAAAGTCATAAACTCTGCTCTGGAATTACTCAATGGAGTCGGTATCGA
AGGCCTGACGACAAGGAAACTCGCTCAAAAGCTGGGAGTTGAGCAGCCTACCCTGTACTGGCACGTGAAG
AACAAGCGGGCCCTGCTCGATGCCCTGCCAATCGAGATGCTGGACAGGCATCATACCCACTCCTGCCCCC
TGGAAGGCGAGTCATGGCAAGACTTTCTGCGGAACAACGCCAAGTCATACCGCTGTGCTCTCCTCTCACA
TCGCGACGGGGCTAAAGTGCATCTCGGCACCCGCCCAACAGAGAAACAGTACGAAACCCTGGAAAATCAG
CTCGCGTTCCTGTGTCAGCAAGGCTTCTCCCTGGAGAACGCACTGTACGCTCTGTCCGCCGTGGGCCACT
TTACACTGGGCTGCGTATTGGAGGAACAGGAGCATCAAGTAGCAAAAGAGGAAAGAGAGACACCTACCAC
CGATTCTATGCCCCCACTTCTGAAACAAGCAATTGAGCTGTTCGACCGGCAGGGAGCCGAACCTGCCTTC
CTTTTCGGCCTGGAACTAATCATATGTGGCCTGGAGAAACAGCTAAAGTGCGAAAGCGGCGGGCCGACCG
ACGCCCTTGACGATTTTGACTTAGACATGCTCCCAGCCGATGCCCTTGACGACTTTGACCTTGATATGCT
GCCTGCTGACGCTCTTGACGATTTTGACCTTGACATGCTCCCCGGGGAGGGCAGAGGAAGTCTTCTAACA
TGCGGTGACGTGGAGGAGAATCCCGGCCCTGAATTCATGGATAGATCCGGAAAGCCTGAACTCACCGCGA
CGTCTGTCGAGAAGTTTCTGATCGAAAAGTTCGACAGCGTCTCCGACCTGATGCAGCTCTCGGAGGGCGA
AGAATCTCGTGCTTTCAGCTTCGATGTAGGAGGGCGTGGATATGTCCTGCGGGTAAATAGCTGCGCCGAT
GGTTTCTACAAAGATCGTTATGTTTATCGGCACTTTGCATCGGCCGCGCTCCCGATTCCGGAAGTGCTTG
ACATTGGGGAATTCAGCGAGAGCCTGACCTATTGCATCTCCCGCCGTGCACAGGGTGTCACGTTGCAAGA
CCTGCCTGAAACCGAACTGCCCGCTGTTCTGCAGCCGGTCGCGGAGGCCATGGATGCGATCGCTGCGGCC
GATCTTAGCCAGACGAGCGGGTTCGGCCCATTCGGACCGCAAGGAATCGGTCAATACACTACATGGCGTG
ATTTCATATGCGCGATTGCTGATCCCCATGTGTATCACTGGCAAACTGTGATGGACGACACCGTCAGTGC
GTCCGTCGCGCAGGCTCTCGATGAGCTGATGCTTTGGGCCGAGGACTGCCCCGAAGTCCGGCACCTCGTG
CACGCGGATTTCGGCTCCAACAATGTCCTGACGGACAATGGCCGCATAACAGCGGTCATTGACTGGAGCG
AGGCGATGTTCGGGGATTCCCAATACGAGGTCGCCAACATCTTCTTCTGGAGGCCGTGGTTGGCTTGTAT
GGAGCAGCAGACGCGCTACTTCGAGCGGAGGCATCCGGAGCTTGCAGGATCGCCGCGGCTCCGGGCGTAT
ATGCTCCGCATTGGTCTTGACCAACTCTATCAGAGCTTGGTTGACGGCAATTTCGATGATGCAGCTTGGG
CGCAGGGTCGATGCGACGCAATCGTCCGATCCGGAGCCGGGACTGTCGGGCGTACACAAATCGCCCGCAG
AAGCGCGGCCGTCTGGACCGATGGCTGTGTAGAAGTACTCGCCGATAGTGGAAACCGACGCCCCAGCACT
CGTCCGAGGGCAAAGGAATAAGCCAAGGAACCTCTGGATTACAAAATTTGTGAAAGATTGACTGGTATTC
TTAACTATGTTGCTCCTTTTACGCTATGTGGATACGCTGCTTTAATGCCTTTGTATCAGTTAACTTGTTT
ATTGCAGCTTATAATGGTTACAAATAAAGCAATAGCATCACAAATTTCACAAATAAAGCATTTTTTTCAC
TGCATTCTAGTTGTGGTTTGTCCAAACTCATCAATGTATCTTATCATGTCTGGAATTGACTCAAATGATG
TCAATTAGTCTATCAGAAGCTCATCTGGTCTCCCTTCCGGGGGACAAGACATCCCTGTTTAATATTTAAA
CAGCAGTGTTCCCAAACTGGGTTCTTATATCCCTTGCTCTGGTCAACCAGGTTGCAGGGTTTCCTGTCCT
CACAGGAACGAAGTCCCTAAAGAAACAGTGGCAGCCAGGTTTAGCCCCGGAATTGACTGGATTCCTTTTT
TAGGGCCCATTGGTATGGCTTTTTCCCCGTATCCCCCCAGGTGTCTGCAGGCTCAAAGAGCAGCGAGAAG
CGTTCAGAGGAAAGCGATCCCGTGCCACCTTCCCCGTGCCCGGGCTGTCCCCGCACGCTGCCGGCTCGGG
GATGCGGGGGGAGCGCCGGACCGGAGCGGAGCCCCGGGCGGCTCGCTGCTGCCCCCTAGCGGGGGAGGGA
CGTAATTACATCCCTGGGGGCTTTGGGGGGGGGCTGTCCCTGATATCTATAACAAGAAAATATATATATA
ATAAGTTATCACGTAAGTAGAACATGAAATAACAATATAATTATCGTATGAGTTAAATCTTAAAAGTCAC
GTAAAAGATAATCATGCGTCATTTTGACTCACGCGGTCGTTATAGTTCAAAATCAGTGACACTTACCGCA
TTGACAAGCACGCCTCACGGGAGCTCCAAGCGGCGACTGAGATGTCCTAAATGCACAGCGACGGATTCGC
GCTATTTAGAAAGAGAGAGCAATATTTCAAGAATGCATGCGTCAATTTTACGCAGACTATCTTTCTAGGG
TTAATCTAGCTGCATCAGGATCATATCGTCGGGTCTTTTTTCCGGCTCAGTCATCGCCCAAGCTGGCGCT
ATCTGGGCATCGGGGAGGAAGAAGCCCGTGCCTTTTCCCGCGAGGTTGAAGCGGCATGGAAAGAGTTTGC
CGAGGATGACTGCTGCTGCATTGACGTTGAGCGAAAACGCACGTTTACCATGATGATTCGGGAAGGTGTG
GCCATGCACGCCTTTAACGGTGAACTGTTCGTTCAGGCCACCTGGGATACCAGTTCGTCGCGGCTTTTCC
GGACACAGTTCCGGATGGTCAGCCCGAAGCGCATCAGCAACCCGAACAATACCGGCGACAGCCGGAACTG
CCGTGCCGGTGTGCAGATTAATGACAGCGGTGCGGCGCTGGGATATTACGTCAGCGAGGACGGGTATCCT
GGCTGGATGCCGCAGAAATGGACATGGATACCCCGTGAGTTACCCGGCGGGCGCGCTTGGCGTAATCATG
GTCATAGCTGTTTCCTGTGTGAAATTGTTATCCGCTCACAATTCCACACAACATACGAGCCGGAAGCATA
AAGTGTAAAGCCTGGGGTGCCTAATGAGTGAGCTAACTCACATTAATTGCGTTGCGCTCACTGCCCGCTT
TCCAGTCGGGAAACCTGTCGTGCCAGCTGCATTAATGAATCGGCCAACGCGCGGGGAGAGGCGGTTTGCG
TATTGGGCGCTCTTCCGCTTCCTCGCTCACTGACTCGCTGCGCTCGGTCGTTCGGCTGCGGCGAGCGGTA
TCAGCTCACTCAAAGGCGGTAATACGGTTATCCACAGAATCAGGGGATAACGCAGGAAAGAACATGTGAG
CAAAAGGCCAGCAAAAGGCCAGGAACCGTAAAAAGGCCGCGTTGCTGGCGTTTTTCCATAGGCTCCGCTC
CCCTGACGAGCATCACAAAAATCGACGCTCAAGTCAGAGGTGGCGAAACCCGACAGGACTATAAAGATAC
CAGGCGTTTCCCCCTGGAAGCTCCCTCGTGCGCTCTCCTGTTCCGACCCTGCCGCTTACCGGATACCTGT
CCGCCTTTCTCCCTTCGGGAAGCGTGGCGCTTTCTCATAGCTCACGCTGTAGGTATCTCAGTTCGGTGTA
GGTCGTTCGCTCCAAGCTGGGCTGTGTGCACGAACCCCCCGTTCAGCCCGACCGCTGCGCCTTATCCGGT
AACTATCGTCTTGAGTCCAACCCGGTAAGACACGACTTATCGCCACTGGCAGCAGCCACTGGTAACAGGA
TTAGCAGAGCGAGGTATGTAGGCGGTGCTACAGAGTTCTTGAAGTGGTGGCCTAACTACGGCTACACTAG
AAGAACAGTATTTGGTATCTGCGCTCTGCTGAAGCCAGTTACCTTCGGAAAAAGAGTTGGTAGCTCTTGA
TCCGGCAAACAAACCACCGCTGGTAGCGGTGGTTTTTTTGTTTGCAAGCAGCAGATTACGCGCAGAAAAA
AAGGATCTCAAGAAGATCCTTTGATCTTTTCTACGGGGTCTGACGCTCAGTGGAACGAAAACTCACGTTA
AGGGATTTTGGTCATGAGATTATCAAAAAGGATCTTCACCTAGATCCTTTTAAATTAAAAATGAAGTTTT
AAATCAATCTAAAGTATATATGAGTAAACTTGGTCTGACAGTTACCAATGCTTAATCAGTGAGGCACCTA
TCTCAGCGATCTGTCTATTTCGTTCATCCATAGTTGCCTGACTCCCCGTCGTGTAGATAACTACGATACG
GGAGGGCTTACCATCTGGCCCCAGTGCTGCAATGATACCGCGAGACCCACGCTCACCGGCTCCAGATTTA
TCAGCAATAAACCAGCCAGCCGGAAGGGCCGAGCGCAGAAGTGGTCCTGCAACTTTATCCGCCTCCATCC
AGTCTATTAATTGTTGCCGGGAAGCTAGAGTAAGTAGTTCGCCAGTTAATAGTTTGCGCAACGTTGTTGC
CATTGCTACAGGCATCGTGGTGTCACGCTCGTCGTTTGGTATGGCTTCATTCAGCTCCGGTTCCCAACGA
TCAAGGCGAGTTACATGATCCCCCATGTTGTGCAAAAAAGCGGTTAGCTCCTTCGGTCCTCCGATCGTTG
TCAGAAGTAAGTTGGCCGCAGTGTTATCACTCATGGTTATGGCAGCACTGCATAATTCTCTTACTGTCAT
GCCATCCGTAAGATGCTTTTCTGTGACTGGTGAGTACTCAACCAAGTCATTCTGAGAATAGTGTATGCGG
CGACCGAGTTGCTCTTGCCCGGCGTCAATACGGGATAATACCGCGCCACATAGCAGAACTTTAAAAGTGC
TCATCATTGGAAAACGTTCTTCGGGGCGAAAACTCTCAAGGATCTTACCGCTGTTGAGATCCAGTTCGAT
GTAACCCACTCGTGCACCCAACTGATCTTCAGCATCTTTTACTTTCACCAGCGTTTCTGGGTGAGCAAAA
ACAGGAAGGCAAAATGCCGCAAAAAAGGGAATAAGGGCGACACGGAAATGTTGAATACTCATACTCTTCC
TTTTTCAATATTATTGAAGCATTTATCAGGGTTATTGTCTCATGAGCGGATACATATTTGAATGTATTTA
GAAAAATAAACAAATAGGGGTTCCGCGCACATTTCCCCG
Features (pLannotate 1.2.2; 26 found; start..end, strand, type, name):
     41..469     -  rep_origin     f1 ori (sequence partly withheld): f1 bacteriophage origin of replication; arrow indicates direction of (+) strand synthesis
    474..629     -  CDS            lacZα (fragment): LacZα fragment of β-galactosidase; lacZ fragment
    631..750     +  CDS            B (fragment): PORTL_LAMBD - Experimental evidence at protein level: Swiss-Prot protein existence level 1. Forms the portal vertex of the capsid (PubMed:6228056, PubMed:6232391). This portal plays critical roles in head assembly, genome packaging, neck/tail attachment, and genome ejection (Probable). The portal protein multimerizes as a single ring-shaped homododecamer arranged around a central channel (PubMed:6232391). Binds to the terminase subunits to form the packaging machine (PubMed:7799432). From Escherichia phage lambda (Bacteriophage lambda).
   1268..1646    +  promoter       TRE3G promoter: 3rd-generation Tet-responsive promoter that can be activated by binding of Tet-On® 3G
   1682..2179    +  CDS            TadA*(7.10): DNA adenosine deaminase evolved from the E. coli tRNA adenosine deaminase TadA (Gaudelli et al., 2017)
   2276..3877    +  CDS            dCas9(N): N-terminal portion of catalytically inactive Streptococcus pyogenes dCas9 carrying the D10A mutation (Zetsche et al., 2015)
   3878..6372    +  CDS            Cas9(C) (fragment): C-terminal portion of Streptococcus pyogenes Cas9 (Zetsche et al., 2015)
   6506..7213    +  CDS            mCherry: mCherry is a basic (constitutively fluorescent) red fluorescent protein published in 2004, derived from Discosoma sp.. It is reported to be a very rapidly-maturing monomer with low acid sensitivity.
   7301..7525    +  polyA_signal   bGH poly(A) signal: bovine growth hormone polyadenylation signal
   7529..7550    +  promoter       SV40 promoter (fragment): SV40 enhancer and early promoter
   7786..7997    +  promoter       EF-1α core promoter: core promoter for human elongation factor EF-1α
   8010..8278    +  LTR            5' LTR (truncated): truncated 5' long terminal repeat (LTR) from human T-cell leukemia virus (HTLV) type 1
   8312..9009    +  CDS            rtTA3 (fragment): reverse tetracycline transactivator 3 activates expression from Tet-responsive promoters in the presence of doxycycline
   8939..9049    +  CDS            VP48: 3 tandem repeats of the minimal activation domain of herpes simplex virus VP16 (Cheng et al., 2013)
   9130..10149   +  CDS            HygR: aminoglycoside phosphotransferase from E. coli; aph(4)-Ia; confers resistance to hygromycin
  10158..10257   +  misc_feature   WPRE (fragment): woodchuck hepatitis virus posttranscriptional regulatory element
  10261..10382   +  polyA_signal   SV40 poly(A) signal: SV40 polyadenylation signal
  10400..10492   +  ncRNA          G-CSF SLDE: Accession: RF00183 - G-CSF factor stem-loop destabilising element (SLDE)
  11189..11656   +  CDS            B (fragment): PORTL_LAMBD - Experimental evidence at protein level: Swiss-Prot protein existence level 1. Forms the portal vertex of the capsid (PubMed:6228056, PubMed:6232391). This portal plays critical roles in head assembly, genome packaging, neck/tail attachment, and genome ejection (Probable). The portal protein multimerizes as a single ring-shaped homododecamer arranged around a central channel (PubMed:6232391). Binds to the terminase subunits to form the packaging machine (PubMed:7799432). From Escherichia phage lambda (Bacteriophage lambda).
  11692..11714   -  protein_bind   lac operator (fragment): The lac repressor binds to the lac operator to inhibit transcription in E. coli. This inhibition can be relieved by adding lactose or isopropyl-β-D-thiogalactopyranoside (IPTG). lac repressor encoded by lacI
  11718..11748   -  promoter       lac promoter: promoter for the E. coli lac operon
  11763..11784   -  protein_bind   CAP binding site: CAP binding activates transcription in the presence of cAMP. E. coli catabolite activator protein
  11797..11889   -  CDS            lacI (fragment): lac repressor; lacI; The lac repressor binds to the lac operator to inhibit transcription in E. coli. This inhibition can be relieved by adding lactose or isopropyl-β-D-thiogalactopyranoside (IPTG).
  12072..12660   -  rep_origin     ori: high-copy-number ColE1/pMB1/pBR322/pUC origin of replication
  12831..13691   -  CDS            AmpR: β-lactamase; bla; confers resistance to ampicillin, carbenicillin, and related antibiotics
  13692..13796   -  promoter       AmpR promoter: bla
