[The description below was written by a language model from this plasmid's Addgene catalogue record and pLannotate feature annotations shown in this document.]
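Description:
piggyBac-ABE8.20-NG is a 13.8 kb piggyBac transposon plasmid for doxycycline-inducible expression of the adenine base editor ABE8.20-NG in mammalian cells. The catalogue lists the vector type as lentiviral, but the backbone is named as piggyBac and the feature table shows no lentiviral packaging elements, so delivery is presumably by transfection with transposase-mediated genomic integration. The piggyBac terminal repeats themselves were not annotated; two short hits to a phage lambda portal protein flank the mammalian cassettes and are probably spurious matches. In bacteria the plasmid replicates from a high-copy ColE1/pUC origin and is selected with ampicillin (AmpR). It also carries an f1 origin and lacZα/lac promoter remnants from the cloning backbone.

The editor is driven by a TRE3G Tet-responsive promoter. Its reading frame begins with an evolved TadA adenosine deaminase domain (annotated by similarity as TadA*7.10, consistent with an ABE8-series variant), followed by Streptococcus pyogenes Cas9 sequence carrying the D10A mutation. The "NG" designation indicates a variant with relaxed NG PAM recognition, although the annotation does not resolve the specific substitutions. An mCherry coding sequence lies downstream of Cas9 and before a bGH polyadenylation signal, providing a red fluorescent readout of induction; how it is linked to the editor is not annotated. A second, constitutive cassette uses an EF-1α core promoter with an HTLV-1 LTR fragment to express an rtTA-type reverse Tet transactivator followed by the hygromycin resistance gene, ending in a WPRE fragment and an SV40 poly(A) signal.

This all-in-one arrangement allows hygromycin selection of stable integrants in which base editor expression is switched on with doxycycline. No guide RNA cassette is annotated, so the guide would need to be supplied separately.
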