Addgene plasmid #226866: piggyBac-ABE8.20-NG
Purpose: Expresses dox-inducible ABE8.20-NG for mammalian cells. piggyBac vector
Depositing lab: Alexis Komor. Depositing organization: University of California, San Diego (UCSD). Publication: Genome editing with programmable base editors in human cells. Osgood NRB, Zawalick NM, Sawyer CB, Cowan QT, Gu S, Mawson SJ, Ranzau BL, Li L, Gymrek M, Goren A, Komor AC. Methods Enzymol. 2025;712:351-404. doi: 10.1016/bs.mie.2025.01.001. Epub 2025 Feb 5. PubMed 40121079.
Backbone
  Vector backbone: piggyBac
  Vector type: Lentiviral
  Selectable markers: Hygromycin
Growth in bacteria
  Bacterial resistance: Ampicillin, 100 μg/mL
  Growth temperature: 37°C
  Growth strain: NEB Stable
  Copy number: Unknown
Gene/Insert
  Gene/Insert name: ABE8.20-NG
  Species: Other
  Promoter: Tet-On-TRE3G
  Cloning method: Unknown
Terms and licenses: Academic/Nonprofit Terms; Industry Terms: Not Available to Industry
How to cite: piggyBac-ABE8.20-NG was a gift from Alexis Komor (Addgene plasmid # 226866 ; http://n2t.net/addgene:226866 ; RRID:Addgene_226866)
